Addgene plasmid #69165: LD111
Purpose: Integration of GFP tag at Atg11 C terminus, use auxotrophic marker URA3(Candida albicans)
Depositing lab: Zhiping Xie. Depositing organization: Shanghai Jiao Tong University. Publication: A fluorescent tool set for yeast Atg proteins. Li D, Song JZ, Shan MH, Li SP, Liu W, Li H, Zhu J, Wang Y, Lin J, Xie Z. Autophagy. 2015;11(6):954-60. doi: 10.1080/15548627.2015.1040971. PubMed 25998947.
Backbone
  Vector backbone: Bluescript II SK+
  Vector type: Yeast Expression
Growth in bacteria
  Bacterial resistance: Ampicillin, 100 μg/mL
  Growth temperature: 37°C
  Growth strain: DH5alpha
  Copy number: High Copy
Gene/Insert
  Gene/Insert name: Atg11-EGFP
  Species: S. cerevisiae (budding yeast)
  Insert size (bp): 3800
  Tag / fusion protein: EGFP (C terminal on insert)
  Cloning method: Restriction Enzyme; 5′ cloning site SacII (not destroyed); 3′ cloning site XhoI (not destroyed)
  Sequencing primers: 5′ T7; 3′ SP6
Terms and licenses: Academic/Nonprofit Terms; Industry Terms: Not Available to Industry
How to cite: LD111 was a gift from Zhiping Xie (Addgene plasmid # 69165 ; http://n2t.net/addgene:69165 ; RRID:Addgene_69165)
