[The description below was written by a language model from this plasmid's Addgene catalogue record and pLannotate feature annotations shown in this document.]
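Description:
LD111 is a yeast integration (gene-tagging) plasmid built on the Bluescript II SK+ backbone and designed to place a GFP tag at the C terminus of the Saccharomyces cerevisiae autophagy protein Atg11. In E. coli it is maintained through the high-copy ColE1/pUC origin and selected with ampicillin via the AmpR (β-lactamase) gene. The backbone also retains the f1 phage origin, the lacZα/lac promoter remnants and the flanking T7 and T3 promoters. No yeast replication origin or centromere is annotated, consistent with a construct that must integrate into the genome to be retained.

The roughly 3.8 kb insert, cloned between SacII and XhoI, has the layout of a homology-flanked tagging cassette. It begins with a fragment of the ATG11 coding sequence, presumably the 3′ portion, followed by a GFP open reading frame and the S. cerevisiae ADH1 terminator. The catalogue calls the tag EGFP, whereas the feature annotation identifies it as yeast-enhanced, codon-optimised yeGFP. Downstream lies a URA3 marker driven by the Ashbya gossypii TEF promoter and closed by the TEF terminator. The catalogue specifies that this is the Candida albicans URA3, although the automated annotation matched it to the S. cerevisiae protein. A heterologous marker of this kind complements uracil auxotrophy while limiting recombination at the host ura3 locus. The cassette ends with a fragment of TAH18 in the opposite orientation, which appears to serve as the downstream homology arm. Recombination through the two arms would fuse GFP to chromosomal ATG11, leaving expression under the native promoter. The plasmid belongs to a fluorescent tool set for visualising yeast Atg proteins.
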