Features (pLannotate 1.2.2; 19 found; start..end, strand, type, name):
     30..458     -  rep_origin     f1 ori (sequence partly withheld): f1 bacteriophage origin of replication; arrow indicates direction of (+) strand synthesis
    463..620     -  CDS            lacZα (fragment): LacZα fragment of β-galactosidase; lacZ fragment
    623..641     +  promoter       T7 promoter: promoter for bacteriophage T7 RNA polymerase
    650..666     +  misc_feature   MCS (fragment): pBluescript multiple cloning site
    665..1297    +  CDS            ATG11 (fragment): ATG11_YEAST - Also known as CVT9. Experimental evidence at protein level: Swiss-Prot protein existence level 1. Involved in cytoplasm to vacuole transport (Cvt), pexophagy, mitophagy and nucleophagy. Recruits mitochondria for their selective degradation via autophagy (mitophagy) during starvation, through its interaction with ATG32. Works as scaffold proteins that recruit ATG proteins to the pre-autophagosome (PAS), the site of vesicle/autophagosome formation. Required for ATG9 anterograde transport from the mitochondria to the PAS. Recruits also the ATG19- prAPE1 complex to the PAS. Required
   1349..2065    +  CDS            yeGFP: yeast-enhanced green fluorescent protein codons optimized for translation in S. cerevisiae and C. albicans
   2086..2273    +  terminator     ADH1 terminator: S. cerevisiae ADH1; transcription terminator for the S. cerevisiae alcohol dehydrogenase 1 (ADH1) gene
   2348..2691    +  promoter       TEF promoter: Ashbya gossypii TEF promoter
   2710..3498    +  CDS            URA3: PYRF_YEAST - Experimental evidence at protein level: Swiss-Prot protein existence level 1. From Saccharomyces cerevisiae (strain ATCC 204508 / S288c) (Baker's yeast).
   3510..3707    +  terminator     TEF terminator: Ashbya gossypii TEF terminator
   3883..4563    -  CDS            TAH18 (fragment): NDOR1_YEAST - Experimental evidence at protein level: Swiss-Prot protein existence level 1. Component of the cytosolic iron-sulfur (Fe-S) protein assembly (CIA) machinery. Required for the maturation of extramitochondrial Fe-S proteins. Part of an electron transfer chain functioning in an early step of cytosolic Fe-S biogenesis. Transfers electrons from NADPH to the Fe-S cluster of DRE2. Positively controls H(2)O(2)-induced cell death. From Saccharomyces cerevisiae (strain ATCC 204508 / S288c) (Baker's yeast).
   4593..4611    -  promoter       T3 promoter: promoter for bacteriophage T3 RNA polymerase
   4656..4672    -  protein_bind   lac operator: The lac repressor binds to the lac operator to inhibit transcription in E. coli. This inhibition can be relieved by adding lactose or isopropyl-β-D-thiogalactopyranoside (IPTG). lac repressor encoded by lacI
   4680..4710    -  promoter       lac promoter: promoter for the E. coli lac operon
   4725..4746    -  protein_bind   CAP binding site: CAP binding activates transcription in the presence of cAMP. E. coli catabolite activator protein
   4759..4851    -  CDS            lacI (fragment): lac repressor; lacI; The lac repressor binds to the lac operator to inhibit transcription in E. coli. This inhibition can be relieved by adding lactose or isopropyl-β-D-thiogalactopyranoside (IPTG).
   5034..5622    -  rep_origin     ori: high-copy-number ColE1/pMB1/pBR322/pUC origin of replication
   5793..6653    -  CDS            AmpR: β-lactamase; bla; confers resistance to ampicillin, carbenicillin, and related antibiotics
   6654..6758    -  promoter       AmpR promoter: bla
>Addgene plasmid #69165 | LD111 | depositor full sequence | sequence record 128243 | LD111 sequence 6781 bps
CTAAATTGTAAGCGTTAATATTTTGTTAAAATTCGCGTTAAATTTTTGTTAAATCAGCTCATTTTTTAAC
CAATAGGCCGAAATCGGCAAAATCCCTTATAAATCAAAAGAATAGACCGAGATAGGGT
[37 nt withheld, positions 129-165]
AAAGAACGTGGACTCCAACGTCAAAGG
[49 nt withheld, positions 193-241]
T
[91 nt withheld, positions 243-333]
G
[124 nt withheld, positions 335-458]
CCCATTCGCCATTCAGGCTGCGCAACTGTTGGGAAGGGCGATCGGTGCGGGCCTCTTCGCTATTACGCCA
GCTGGCGAAAGGGGGATGTGCTGCAAGGCGATTAAGTTGGGTAACGCCAGGGTTTTCCCAGTCACGACGT
TGTAAAACGACGGCCAGTGAATTGTAATACGACTCACTATAGGGCGAATTGGAGCTCCACCGCGGTGGAT
CTGAAAAGGATACACAGCAAAGCATTTTTCTGGGGAATATCACTCAATTATATGACAATAAGCTTTATGA
AGTTGCCGTTATCAGGAGATTCAAGGATATTGAGACCTTGGCCAAAAAATTAACTAAAGAAAATAAGATC
AAGAGAACGCTATTGGAGAGATTCCAAAGGGAAAAGGTGACTTTGAGGAACTTTCAAATTGGCGATTTAG
CATTATTTTTGCCAACACGAGAAAACGTTAATTCTGTCGGGTCTATGTCGTCTTCCACCTCATCATTGAG
CTCATCATTTTCATCTGTTGATTTATCAACTCCACCGCCTTTGGATGCTATGTCTATACAATCGTCTCCC
TCGGTGATACATAGTAATGTAATCAATCAAGCCAGTATATCTGGCAGGGACAAGAATAAACTGATGAGGC
CTTGGGCTGCATTTACAGCTTTTGAAGAAAGCACAAGATATTTTTTAAAGGACGAAAAAGGATTGACGAA
GGGGAAAGAATGGTTTGTAGGCAGAATTGTCACTTTGGAACATTTCGTAGCAGATAGCCCCTCTAATAAT
CCATTTAGACTACCAAAGGGCTCAGTTTGGTTTCAGGTCACTGCGGTTGTGGTTTCATACCAGGGAGTTG
CTTCGTACGCTGCAGGTCGACGGATCGGTGACGGTGCTGGTTTAATTAACATGTCTAAAGGTGAAGAATT
ATTCACTGGTGTTGTCCCAATTTTGGTTGAATTAGATGGTGATGTTAATGGTCACAAATTTTCTGTCTCC
GGTGAAGGTGAAGGTGATGCTACTTACGGTAAATTGACCTTAAAATTTATTTGTACTACTGGTAAATTGC
CAGTTCCATGGCCAACCTTAGTCACTACTTTAACTTATGGTGTTCAATGTTTTTCTAGATACCCAGATCA
TATGAAACAACATGACTTTTTCAAGTCTGCCATGCCAGAAGGTTATGTTCAAGAAAGAACTATTTTTTTC
AAAGATGACGGTAACTACAAGACCAGAGCTGAAGTCAAGTTTGAAGGTGATACCTTAGTTAATAGAATCG
AATTAAAAGGTATTGATTTTAAAGAAGATGGTAACATTTTAGGTCACAAATTGGAATACAACTATAACTC
TCACAATGTTTACATCATGGCTGACAAACAAAAGAATGGTATCAAAGTTAACTTCAAAATTAGACACAAC
ATTGAAGATGGTTCTGTTCAATTAGCTGACCATTATCAACAAAATACTCCAATTGGTGATGGTCCAGTCT
TGTTACCAGACAACCATTACTTATCCACTCAATCTGCCTTATCCAAAGATCCAAACGAAAAGAGAGACCA
CATGGTCTTGTTAGAATTTGTTACTGCTGCTGGTATTACCCATGGTATTGATGAATTGTACAAATAAGGC
GCGCCACTTCTAAATAAGCGAATTTCTTATGATTTATGATTTTTATTATTAAATAAGTTATAAAAAAAAT
AAGTGTATACAAATTTTAAAGTGACTCTTAGGTTTTAAAACGAAAATTCTTATTCTTGAGTAACTCTTTC
CTGTAGGTCAGGTTGCTTTCTCAGGTATAGTATGAGGTCGCTCTTATTGACCACACCTCTACCGGCAGAT
CCGCTAGGGATAACAGGGTAATATAGATCTGTTTAGCTTGCCTCGTCCCCGCCGGGTCACCCGGCCAGCG
ACATGGAGGCCCAGAATACCCTCCTTGACAGTCTTGACGTGCGCAGCTCAGGGGCATGATGTGACTGTCG
CCCGTACATTTAGCCCATACATCCCCATGTATAATCATTTGCATCCATACATTTTGATGGCCGCACGGCG
CGAAGCAAAAATTACGGCTCCTCGCTGCAGACCTGCGAGCAGGGAAACGCTCCCCTCACAGACGCGTTGA
ATTGTCCCCACGCCGCGCCCCTGTAGAGAAATATAAAAGGTTAGGATTTGCCACTGAGGTTCTTCTTTCA
TATACTTCCTTTTAAAATCTTGCTAGGATACAGTTCTCACATCACATCCGAACATAAACAACCATGACAG
TCAACACTAAGACCTATAGTGAGAGAGCAGAAACTCATGCCTCACCAGTAGCACAACGATTATTTCGATT
AATGGAACTGAAGAAAACCAATTTATGTGCATCAATTGATGTTGATACCACTAAGGAATTCCTTGAATTA
ATTGATAAATTGGGTCCTTATGTATGCTTAATCAAGACTCATATTGATATAATCAATGATTTTTCCTATG
AATCCACTATTGAACCATTATTAGAACTTTCACGTAAACATCAATTTATGATTTTTGAAGATAGAAAATT
TGCTGATATTGGTAATACCGTGAAGAAACAATATATTGGTGGAGTTTATAAAATTAGTAGTTGGGCAGAT
ATTACTAATGCTCATGGTGTCACTGGGAATGGAGTAGTTGAAGGATTAAAACAGGGAGCTAAAGAAACCA
CCACCAACCAAGAGCCAAGAGGGTTATTGATGTTAGCTGAATTATCATCAGTGGGATCATTAGCATATGG
AGAATATTCTCAAAAAACTGTTGAAATTGCTAAATCCGATAAGGAATTTGTTATTGGATTTATTGCCCAA
CGTGATATGGGTGGACAAGAAGAAGGATTTGATTGGCTTATTATGACACCTGGAGTTGGATTAGATGATA
AAGGTGATGGATTAGGACAACAATATAGAACTGTTGATGAAGTTGTTAGCACTGGAACTGATATTATCAT
TGTTGGTAGAGGATTGTTTGGTAAAGGAAGAGATCCAGATATTGAAGGTAAAAGGTATAGAGATGCTGGT
TGGAATGCTTATTTGAAAAAGACTGGCCAATTATAATCAGTACTGACAATAAAAAGATTCTTGTTTTCAA
GAACTTGTCATTTGTATAGTTTTTTTATATTGTAGTTGTTCTATTTTAATCAAATGTTAGCGTGATTTAT
ATTTTTTTTCGCCTCGACATCATCTGCCCAGATGCGAAGTTAAGTGCGCAGAAAGTAATATCATGCGTCA
ATCGTATGTGAATGCTGGTCGCTATACTGCTGTCGATTCGATACTAACGCCGCCATCCAGTGTCGAAAAC
GAGCTCGAATTCATCGATGATATCAGATCCACTAGTGGCCTATGCTGAACAGTGCTAAACGTTTGTCACA
AATGACAAGATTTTAATTATGTATCTATTTAACATTATAATGCGATAAGTCTTGTTATCGACTACCAAGT
TTCCTGGATATATCTATCAGATTTTTCCATTTCTTTCAGGTATTTTTTGGCAGTTTCTTCATCACTAAAA
TTGCCCCATTTTTTTAACATTTCAATGAATGTTAATCTGACTTGGATAGGCATTTTACCTGATGAGCCAC
ATAAGAAAAAAACGGCGTCTTTATTAACTACCAAATTAGTTATTTCCTCACCTAATCTCCATAAGTAGTC
TTGGACATATTTAACACCTGGTGAATTTTCCTCATCTCTGGAAAAGGATGAATGTAAGGCAATTTTGCCC
TTACGGAACCAATCTTCCAGCATATCTTTATAAATATAATCTTTATCTTTATATCTACAACCGAAGAGGA
GTTTGATATCTTTAGATATCTCCGCTTTAACCACTGATAATAATGGTGCTAGACCGACACCCGGTCCGAC
AAGAATCATAGGTTTATTCAAAAATTCCTTTTTGATTATGTGATTATTTTGTAACTTATACCTTATCTGT
TCCCCCTCTTGCAATCGTGCAATGTAGTTAGTGCAAATTCCTCTTCGAATTTTCCTTAAGATAGTTTTAT
ATTTTACTATCGCAACTGTTAATTCAATATTAGGATCCCCAGGGCCGCTAGATATAGAGTAGTACCTTGG
TTTAATGATGGGCAAGTAATCTAGCACATATTTCCAGGGCACTCGAGGGGGGGCCCGGTACCCAGCTTTT
GTTCCCTTTAGTGAGGGTTAATTGCGCGCTTGGCGTAATCATGGTCATAGCTGTTTCCTGTGTGAAATTG
TTATCCGCTCACAATTCCACACAACATACGAGCCGGAAGCATAAAGTGTAAAGCCTGGGGTGCCTAATGA
GTGAGCTAACTCACATTAATTGCGTTGCGCTCACTGCCCGCTTTCCAGTCGGGAAACCTGTCGTGCCAGC
TGCATTAATGAATCGGCCAACGCGCGGGGAGAGGCGGTTTGCGTATTGGGCGCTCTTCCGCTTCCTCGCT
CACTGACTCGCTGCGCTCGGTCGTTCGGCTGCGGCGAGCGGTATCAGCTCACTCAAAGGCGGTAATACGG
TTATCCACAGAATCAGGGGATAACGCAGGAAAGAACATGTGAGCAAAAGGCCAGCAAAAGGCCAGGAACC
GTAAAAAGGCCGCGTTGCTGGCGTTTTTCCATAGGCTCCGCCCCCCTGACGAGCATCACAAAAATCGACG
CTCAAGTCAGAGGTGGCGAAACCCGACAGGACTATAAAGATACCAGGCGTTTCCCCCTGGAAGCTCCCTC
GTGCGCTCTCCTGTTCCGACCCTGCCGCTTACCGGATACCTGTCCGCCTTTCTCCCTTCGGGAAGCGTGG
CGCTTTCTCATAGCTCACGCTGTAGGTATCTCAGTTCGGTGTAGGTCGTTCGCTCCAAGCTGGGCTGTGT
GCACGAACCCCCCGTTCAGCCCGACCGCTGCGCCTTATCCGGTAACTATCGTCTTGAGTCCAACCCGGTA
AGACACGACTTATCGCCACTGGCAGCAGCCACTGGTAACAGGATTAGCAGAGCGAGGTATGTAGGCGGTG
CTACAGAGTTCTTGAAGTGGTGGCCTAACTACGGCTACACTAGAAGGACAGTATTTGGTATCTGCGCTCT
GCTGAAGCCAGTTACCTTCGGAAAAAGAGTTGGTAGCTCTTGATCCGGCAAACAAACCACCGCTGGTAGC
GGTGGTTTTTTTGTTTGCAAGCAGCAGATTACGCGCAGAAAAAAAGGATCTCAAGAAGATCCTTTGATCT
TTTCTACGGGGTCTGACGCTCAGTGGAACGAAAACTCACGTTAAGGGATTTTGGTCATGAGATTATCAAA
AAGGATCTTCACCTAGATCCTTTTAAATTAAAAATGAAGTTTTAAATCAATCTAAAGTATATATGAGTAA
ACTTGGTCTGACAGTTACCAATGCTTAATCAGTGAGGCACCTATCTCAGCGATCTGTCTATTTCGTTCAT
CCATAGTTGCCTGACTCCCCGTCGTGTAGATAACTACGATACGGGAGGGCTTACCATCTGGCCCCAGTGC
TGCAATGATACCGCGAGACCCACGCTCACCGGCTCCAGATTTATCAGCAATAAACCAGCCAGCCGGAAGG
GCCGAGCGCAGAAGTGGTCCTGCAACTTTATCCGCCTCCATCCAGTCTATTAATTGTTGCCGGGAAGCTA
GAGTAAGTAGTTCGCCAGTTAATAGTTTGCGCAACGTTGTTGCCATTGCTACAGGCATCGTGGTGTCACG
CTCGTCGTTTGGTATGGCTTCATTCAGCTCCGGTTCCCAACGATCAAGGCGAGTTACATGATCCCCCATG
TTGTGCAAAAAAGCGGTTAGCTCCTTCGGTCCTCCGATCGTTGTCAGAAGTAAGTTGGCCGCAGTGTTAT
CACTCATGGTTATGGCAGCACTGCATAATTCTCTTACTGTCATGCCATCCGTAAGATGCTTTTCTGTGAC
TGGTGAGTACTCAACCAAGTCATTCTGAGAATAGTGTATGCGGCGACCGAGTTGCTCTTGCCCGGCGTCA
ATACGGGATAATACCGCGCCACATAGCAGAACTTTAAAAGTGCTCATCATTGGAAAACGTTCTTCGGGGC
GAAAACTCTCAAGGATCTTACCGCTGTTGAGATCCAGTTCGATGTAACCCACTCGTGCACCCAACTGATC
TTCAGCATCTTTTACTTTCACCAGCGTTTCTGGGTGAGCAAAAACAGGAAGGCAAAATGCCGCAAAAAAG
GGAATAAGGGCGACACGGAAATGTTGAATACTCATACTCTTCCTTTTTCAATATTATTGAAGCATTTATC
AGGGTTATTGTCTCATGAGCGGATACATATTTGAATGTATTTAGAAAAATAAACAAATAGGGGTTCCGCG
CACATTTCCCCGAAAAGTGCCAC
