>Addgene plasmid #69165 | LD111 | addgene partial sequence | sequence record 126134 | F1ori-R 5'-AGGGAAGAAAGCGAAAGGAG-3'
CCCGCCGCGCTTAATGCGCCGCTACAGGGCGCGTCCCATTCGCCATTCAGGCTGCGCAACTGTTGGGAAG
GGCGATCGGTGCGGGCCTCTTCGCTATTACGCCAGCTGGCGAAAGGGGGATGTGCTGCAAGGCGATTAAG
TTGGGTAACGCCAGGGTTTTCCCAGTCACGACGTTGTAAAACGACGGCCAGTGAATTGTAATACGACTCA
CTATAGGGCGAATTGGAGCTCCACCGCGGTGGATCTGAAAAGGATACACAGCAAAGCATTTTTCTGGGGA
ATATCACTCAATTATATGACAATAAGCTTTATGAAGTTGCCGTTATCAGGAGATTCAAGGATATTGAGAC
CTTGGCCAAAAAATTAACTAAAGAAAATAAGATCAAGAGAACGCTATTGGAGAGATTCCAAAGGGAAAAG
GTGACTTTGAGGAACTTTCAAATTGGCGATTTAGCATTATTTTTGCCAACACGAGAAAACGTTAATTCTG
TCGGGTCTATGTCGTCTTCCACCTCATCATTGAGCTCATCATTTTCATCTGTTGATTTATCAACTCCACC
GCCTTTGGATGCTATGTCTATACAATCGTCTCCCTCGGTGATACATAGTAATGTAATCAATCAAGCCAGT
ATATCTGGCAGGGACAAGAATAAACTGATGAGGCCTTGGGCTGCATTTACAGCTTTTGAAGAAAGCACAA
GATATTTTTTAAAGGACGAAAAAGGATTGACGAAGGGGAAAGAATGGTTTGTAGGCAGAATTGTCACTTT
GGAACATTTCGTAGCAGATAGCCCCTCTAATAATCCATTTAGACTACCAAAGGGCTCAGTTTGGTTTCAG
GTCACTGCGGTTGTGGTTTCATACCAGGGAGTTGCTTCGTACGCTGCAGGTCGACGGATCGGTGACGGTG
CTGGTTTAATTAACATGTCTAAAGGTGAAGAATTATTCACTGGTGTTGTCCCAATTTTGGTTGAATTAGA
TGGTGATGTTAATGGTCACAAATTTTCTGTCTCCGGTGAAGGTGAAGGTGATGCTACTTACGGTAAATTG
ACCTTAAAATTTATTTGTACTACTGGTAAATTGCCAGTTCCATGGCCAACCTTA
