>Addgene plasmid #69165 | LD111 | addgene partial sequence | sequence record 126137 | TEFpro-R 5'-gctaaatgtacgggcgacag-3'
CTGCGCACGTCAAGACTGTCAAGGAGGGTATTCTGGGCCTCCATGTCGCTGGCCGGGTGACCCGGCGGGG
ACGAGGCAAGCTAAACAGATCTATATTACCCTGTTATCCCTAGCGGATCTGCCGGTAGAGGTGTGGTCAA
TAAGAGCGACCTCATACTATACCTGAGAAAGCAACCTGACCTACAGGAAAGAGTTACTCAAGAATAAGAA
TTTTCGTTTTAAAACCTAAGAGTCACTTTAAAATTTGTATACACTTATTTTTTTTATAACTTATTTAATA
ATAAAAATCATAAATCATAAGAAATTCGCTTATTTAGAAGTGGCGCGCCTTATTTGTACAATTCATCAAT
ACCATGGGTAATACCAGCAGCAGTAACAAATTCTAACAAGACCATGTGGTCTCTCTTTTCGTTTGGATCT
TTGGATAAGGCAGATTGAGTGGATAAGTAATGGTTGTCTGGTAACAAGACTGGACCATCACCAATTGGAG
TATTTTGTTGATAATGGTCAGCTAATTGAACAGAACCATCTTCAATGTTGTGTCTAATTTTGAAGTTAAC
TTTGATACCATTCTTTTGTTTGTCAGCCATGATGTAAACATTGTGAGAGTTATAGTTGTATTCCAATTTG
TGACCTAAAATGTTACCATCTTCTTTAAAATCAATACCTTTTAATTCGATTCTATTAACTAAGGTATCAC
CTTCAAACTTGACTTCAGCTCTGGTCTTGTAGTTACCGTCATCTTTGAAAAAAATAGTTCTTTCTTGAAC
ATAACCTTCTGGCATGGCAGACTTGAAAAAGTCATGTTGTTTCATATGATCTGGGTATCTAGAAAAACAT
TGAACACCATAAGTTAAA
