>Addgene plasmid #69165 | LD111 | addgene partial sequence | sequence record 126138 | Tef-promoter-F 5'-GGATACAGTTCTCACATCAC-3'
ACCATGACAGTCAACACTAAGACCTATAGTGAGAGAGCAGAAACTCATGCCTCACCAGTAGCACAACGAT
TATTTCGATTAATGGAACTGAAGAAAACCAATTTATGTGCATCAATTGATGTTGATACCACTAAGGAATT
CCTTGAATTAATTGATAAATTGGGTCCTTATGTATGCTTAATCAAGACTCATATTGATATAATCAATGAT
TTTTCCTATGAATCCACTATTGAACCATTATTAGAACTTTCACGTAAACATCAATTTATGATTTTTGAAG
ATAGAAAATTTGCTGATATTGGTAATACCGTGAAGAAACAATATATTGGTGGAGTTTATAAAATTAGTAG
TTGGGCAGATATTACTAATGCTCATGGTGTCACTGGGAATGGAGTAGTTGAAGGATTAAAACAGGGAGCT
AAAGAAACCACCACCAACCAAGAGCCAAGAGGGTTATTGATGTTAGCTGAATTATCATCAGTGGGATCAT
TAGCATATGGAGAATATTCTCAAAAAACTGTTGAAATTGCTAAATCCGATAAGGAATTTGTTATTGGATT
TATTGCCCAACGTGATATGGGTGGACAAGAAGAAGGATTTGATTGGCTTATTATGACACCTGGAGTTGGA
TTAGATGATAAAGGTGATGGATTAGGACAACAATATAGAACTGTTGATGAAGTTGTTAGCACTGGAACTG
ATATTATCATTGTTGGTAGAGGATTGTTTGGTAAAGGAAGAGATCCAGATATTGAAGGTAAAAGGTATAG
AGATGCTGGTTGGAATGCTTATTTGAAAAAGACTGGCCAATTATAATCAGTACTGACAATAAAAAGATTC
TTGTTTTCAAGAACTTGTCATT
